Addgene plasmid #114924: AT3G47570 L7_pECIA14
Purpose: Prey vector AT3G47570 L7_pECIA14 should be used with bait vector AT3G47570 L7_pECIA2.
Depositing lab: Youssef Belkhadir. Depositing organization: Gregor Mendel Institute of Molecular Plant Biology. Publication: An extracellular network of Arabidopsis leucine-rich repeat receptor kinases. Smakowska-Luzan E, Mott GA, Parys K, Stegmann M, Howton TC, Layeghifard M, Neuhold J, Lehner A, Kong J, Grunwald K, Weinberger N, Satbhai SB, Mayer D, Busch W, Madalinski M, Stolt-Bergner P, Provart NJ, Mukhtar MS, Zipfel C, Desveaux D, Guttman DS, Belkhadir Y. Nature. 2018 Jan 18;553(7688):342-346. doi: 10.1038/nature25184. Epub 2018 Jan 10. PubMed 29320478.
Backbone
  Vector backbone: pECIA14
  Backbone manufacturer: Chris Garcia (Addgene plasmid # 47051)
  Vector type: Insect Expression
Growth in bacteria
  Bacterial resistance: Ampicillin, 100 μg/mL
  Growth temperature: 37°C
  Growth strain: DH5alpha
  Copy number: High Copy
Gene/Insert
  Gene/Insert name: AT3G47570
  Species: A. thaliana (mustard weed)
  Entrez Gene: AT3G47570 (a.k.a. AT3G47570)
  Promoter: Metallothionein (Copper-Inducible)
  Cloning method: Ligation Independent Cloning
Terms and licenses: Academic/Nonprofit Terms; Industry Terms: Not Available to Industry
Depositor comments: Plasmid for secreted expression in Drosophila cell culture by induction via CuSO4. Insert is an extracellular domain of indicated LRR-RK, C-terminally tagged with Pentameric rat COMP helix, Alkaline Phosphatase (human, placental), Flag, and hexahistidine tags. Insert Protein Sequence: TDETDRQALLQFKSQVSEDKRVVLSSWNHSFPLCNWKGVTCGRKNKRVTHLELGRLQLGGVISPSIGNLSFLVSLDLYENFFGGTIPQEVGQLSRLEYLDMGINYLRGPIPLGLYNCSRLLNLRLDSNRLGGSVPSELGSLTNLVQLNLYGNNMRGKLPTSLGNLTLLEQLALSHNNLEGEIPSDVAQLTQIWSLQLVANNFSGVFPPALYNLSSLKLLGIGYNHFSGRLRPDLGILLPNLLSFNMGGNYFTGSIPTTLSNISTLERLGMNENNLTGSIPTFGNVPNLKLLFLHTNSLGSDSSRDLEFLTSLTNCTQLETLGIGRNRLGGDLPISIANLSAKLVTLDLGGTLISGSIPYDIGNLINLQKLILDQNMLSGPLPTSLGKLLNLRYLSLFSNRLSGGIPAFIGNMTMLETLDLSNNGFEGIVPTSLGNCSHLLELWIGDNKLNGTIPLEIMKIQQLLRLDMSGNSLIGSLPQDIGALQNLGTLSLGDNKLSGKLPQTLGNCLTMESLFLEGNLFYGDIPDLKGLVGVKEVDLSNNDLSGSIPEYFASFSKLEYLNLSFNNLEGKVPVKGIFENATTVSIVGNNDLCGGIMGFQLKPCLSQAPSVVKKHSS
How to cite: AT3G47570 L7_pECIA14 was a gift from Youssef Belkhadir (Addgene plasmid # 114924 ; http://n2t.net/addgene:114924 ; RRID:Addgene_114924)
