[The description below was written by a language model from this plasmid's Addgene catalogue record and pLannotate feature annotations shown in this document.]
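Description:
AT3G47570 L7_pECIA14 is an insect-cell expression plasmid built on the pECIA14 backbone and designed for secreted protein production in Drosophila cell culture. It is the "prey" member of a matched pair and is meant to be used alongside the corresponding bait construct in pECIA2. In bacteria it is maintained through a high-copy ColE1/pUC-type origin and selected with ampicillin via the β-lactamase gene. Remnants of pUC-derived sequence (lac promoter and operator, lacZα, lacI, rop and bom fragments) are also annotated but have no evident role in expression of the insert.

The expression cassette is driven by the Drosophila metallothionein promoter, which is induced by copper sulfate. This is followed by the Drosophila BiP signal sequence, which directs the product into the secretory pathway. The insert, introduced by ligation-independent cloning, is the extracellular domain of the Arabidopsis thaliana leucine-rich repeat receptor kinase encoded by AT3G47570. The automated annotation labels this region as an EFR fragment, which probably reflects similarity to that related LRR receptor kinase rather than the identity given in the catalogue entry. The ectodomain is fused at its C-terminus to the pentamerising coiled-coil helix of rat COMP, human placental alkaline phosphatase, a FLAG epitope and a hexahistidine tag (the histidine tag is stated by the depositor but not annotated), with an SV40 polyadenylation signal region downstream. Pentamerisation raises avidity so that weak ectodomain interactions can be detected, while alkaline phosphatase provides an enzymatic readout. This suits the construct to extracellular interaction screening against bait proteins, as in the associated study mapping an Arabidopsis LRR receptor kinase network.
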