Features (pLannotate 1.2.2; 19 found; start..end, strand, type, name):
     23..449     +  promoter       MT promoter: Drosophila metallothionein promoter
    467..520     +  sig_peptide    BiP signal sequence: Drosophila BiP signal sequence
    473..2344    +  CDS            EFR (fragment): EFR_ARATH - Experimental evidence at protein level: Swiss-Prot protein existence level 1. Constitutes the pattern-recognition receptor (PPR) that determines the specific perception of elongation factor Tu (EF-Tu), a potent elicitor of the defense response to pathogen-associated molecular patterns (PAMPs); phosphorylates BIK1 upon elicitation to regulate immune responses such as defense hormone expression (e.g. jasmonic acid (JA) and salicylic acid (SA)) (PubMed:29649442). Reduces transformation by Rhizobium radiobacter probably by inducing plant defense during the interaction. Binding to the e
   2408..2587    +  CDS            Comp (fragment): COMP_RAT - Experimental evidence at protein level: Swiss-Prot protein existence level 1. May play a role in the structural integrity of cartilage via its interaction with other extracellular matrix proteins such as the collagens and fibronectin. Can mediate the interaction of chondrocytes with the cartilage extracellular matrix through interaction with cell surface integrin receptors. Could play a role in the pathogenesis of osteoarthritis. Potent suppressor of apoptosis in both primary chondrocytes and transformed cells. Suppresses apoptosis by blocking the activation of caspase-3 and by indu
   2575..4027    +  CDS            SEAP (fragment): secreted alkaline phosphatase from human placenta The natural enzyme has a C-terminal transmembrane sequence that is replaced by a GPI anchor.
   4064..4093    +  CDS            2xFLAG (fragment): two tandem FLAG® epitope tags
   4199..4333    -  polyA_signal   SV40 poly(A) signal: SV40 polyadenylation signal
   4356..4440    -  CDS            large T antigen (fragment): large T antigen from SV40 (simian virus 40)
   4440..4464    +  misc_feature   MCS (fragment): pUC18/19 multiple cloning site
   4501..4517    -  protein_bind   lac operator: The lac repressor binds to the lac operator to inhibit transcription in E. coli. This inhibition can be relieved by adding lactose or isopropyl-β-D-thiogalactopyranoside (IPTG). lac repressor encoded by lacI
   4525..4555    -  promoter       lac promoter: promoter for the E. coli lac operon
   4570..4591    -  protein_bind   CAP binding site: CAP binding activates transcription in the presence of cAMP. E. coli catabolite activator protein
   4604..4696    -  CDS            lacI (fragment): lac repressor; lacI; The lac repressor binds to the lac operator to inhibit transcription in E. coli. This inhibition can be relieved by adding lactose or isopropyl-β-D-thiogalactopyranoside (IPTG).
   4879..5467    -  rep_origin     ori: high-copy-number ColE1/pMB1/pBR322/pUC origin of replication
   5638..6498    -  CDS            AmpR: β-lactamase; bla; confers resistance to ampicillin, carbenicillin, and related antibiotics
   6499..6603    -  promoter       AmpR promoter: bla
   6698..6733    +  CDS            rop (fragment): Rop protein, which maintains plasmids at low copy number; rop
   6835..6934    +  misc_feature   bom (fragment): basis of mobility region from pBR322
   6940..21      -  CDS            lacZα (fragment) (across the origin): LacZα fragment of β-galactosidase; lacZ fragment
>Addgene plasmid #114924 | AT3G47570 L7_pECIA14 | addgene full sequence | sequence record 288222 | Addgene NGS Result
GTAAAACGACGGCCAGTGAATTAATTCGTTGCAGGACAGGATGTGGTGCCCGATGTGACTAGCTCTTTGC
TGCAGGCCGTCCTATCCTCTGGTTCCGATAAGAGACCCAGAACTCCGGCCCCCCACCGCCCACCGCCACC
CCCATACATATGTGGTACGCAAGTAAGAGTGCCTGCGCATGCCCCATGTGCCCCACCAAGAGCTTTGCAT
CCCATACAAGTCCCCAAAGTGGAGAACCGAACCAATTCTTCGCGGGCAGAACAAAAGCTTCTGCACACGT
CTCCACTCGAATTTGGAGCCGGCCGGCGTGTGCAAAAGAGGTGAATCGAACGAAAGACCCGTGTGTAAAG
CCGCGTTTCCAAAATGTATAAAACCGAGAGCATCTGGCCAATGTGCATCAGTTGTGGTCAGCAGCAAAAT
CAAGTGAATCATCTCAGTGCAACTAAAGGGGGGATCCGATCTCAATATGAAGTTATGCATATTACTGGCC
GTCGTGGCCTTTGTTGGCCTCTCGCTCGGGACCGATGAAACTGATAGGCAAGCTTTGCTTCAGTTCAAGT
CTCAAGTTTCTGAAGACAAAAGAGTTGTCTTGTCCTCATGGAACCACTCATTCCCACTCTGCAATTGGAA
GGGCGTTACATGTGGCCGTAAAAACAAAAGAGTTACTCATCTGGAACTCGGAAGATTGCAACTAGGCGGA
GTGATATCACCATCCATTGGTAATCTATCGTTTCTTGTATCACTTGATCTCTATGAAAACTTTTTTGGTG
GTACTATTCCTCAAGAGGTGGGACAGTTGTCTAGACTCGAATACTTGGATATGGGCATAAATTATCTTAG
GGGACCGATTCCATTAGGTCTATACAATTGCTCTAGATTGTTGAACCTTCGTTTAGATTCAAATCGTCTT
GGGGGAAGTGTTCCTTCAGAGCTAGGATCATTGACGAACCTTGTTCAGTTAAATCTTTATGGAAACAATA
TGAGAGGAAAGCTCCCTACATCACTAGGAAACTTGACGTTACTAGAACAACTTGCATTGTCGCATAACAA
TCTGGAAGGAGAAATTCCGAGTGATGTAGCTCAACTGACTCAAATATGGAGTCTTCAATTAGTAGCCAAC
AATTTCTCCGGTGTTTTTCCTCCCGCTCTCTACAACTTGTCCTCACTTAAGCTTCTAGGTATCGGTTATA
ATCATTTCTCGGGTCGCCTTAGACCTGACTTAGGTATTCTACTACCAAATCTTCTATCGTTTAATATGGG
AGGGAATTATTTCACAGGGTCCATTCCAACAACTCTTTCCAATATCTCTACTCTTGAAAGATTGGGTATG
AATGAGAACAATCTGACAGGAAGTATTCCTACATTCGGAAATGTTCCAAATTTAAAATTGTTATTTCTTC
ATACCAATTCTTTAGGAAGTGATTCTTCTAGAGATCTTGAATTCCTCACTTCTTTGACAAACTGCACCCA
ACTAGAGACCTTAGGGATTGGCAGAAATAGGCTTGGGGGTGACTTGCCTATATCTATTGCGAACCTATCC
GCAAAACTCGTAACTCTAGACCTTGGAGGAACCCTCATTTCCGGAAGCATTCCTTATGACATTGGAAATC
TCATAAACCTACAAAAGCTTATTTTAGATCAAAATATGTTGAGTGGACCACTCCCAACCTCTCTTGGAAA
GCTTTTGAATTTGAGGTATTTAAGTCTATTTTCAAATAGATTATCAGGAGGTATACCAGCTTTTATAGGC
AACATGACTATGTTAGAAACACTTGATTTGTCCAACAATGGTTTTGAAGGTATTGTTCCTACAAGTCTTG
GCAACTGTAGTCACCTACTAGAATTGTGGATTGGGGATAATAAGTTGAATGGGACTATACCTCTGGAAAT
TATGAAAATTCAGCAGCTTCTTCGCCTAGACATGTCAGGAAATTCTTTGATCGGCTCTCTCCCGCAGGAT
ATCGGAGCGCTACAAAATCTTGGTACACTATCACTTGGGGATAATAAATTATCAGGGAAACTTCCACAAA
CTTTGGGAAACTGTCTTACAATGGAAAGTCTTTTTTTGGAAGGAAATTTGTTTTATGGAGATATTCCAGA
TTTAAAAGGGTTGGTGGGTGTTAAAGAAGTTGATTTGTCTAACAATGATCTCTCTGGAAGTATACCTGAA
TACTTTGCAAGCTTTTCCAAGTTGGAGTATCTCAATCTATCTTTTAACAATCTTGAGGGAAAGGTGCCAG
TGAAAGGAATATTTGAGAATGCTACTACAGTTTCCATAGTTGGGAACAATGATTTATGTGGAGGTATTAT
GGGGTTTCAACTAAAGCCATGCCTTTCGCAAGCACCATCTGTGGTGAAGAAGCATTCATCTCTGGAGGTG
CTGTTCCAGGGACCAAGCGGCAATCCCGGCGGCGATCTGGCCCCCCAGATGCTGCGCGAGCTGCAGGAGA
CCAATGCCGCCCTGCAGGACGTGCGCGAGCTGCTGCGCCACCGCGTGAAGGAGATCACCTTCCTGAAGAA
CACCGTGATGGAGTGCGACGCCTGCGGCATGCAGCCCTCTAGAGGCTCCGGCTCCATCATCCCAGTTGAG
GAGGAGAACCCGGACTTCTGGAACCGCGAGGCAGCCGAGGCCCTGGGTGCCGCCAAGAAGCTGCAGCCTG
CACAGACAGCCGCCAAGAACCTCATCATCTTCCTGGGCGATGGGATGGGGGTGTCTACGGTGACAGCTGC
CAGGATCCTAAAAGGGCAGAAGAAGGACAAACTGGGGCCTGAGATACCCCTGGCCATGGACCGCTTCCCA
TATGTGGCTCTGTCCAAGACATACAATGTAGACAAACATGTGCCAGACAGTGGAGCCACAGCCACGGCCT
ACCTGTGCGGGGTCAAGGGCAACTTCCAGACCATTGGCTTGAGTGCAGCCGCCCGCTTTAACCAGTGCAA
CACGACACGCGGCAACGAGGTCATCTCCGTGATGAATCGGGCCAAGAAAGCAGGGAAGTCAGTGGGAGTG
GTAACCACCACACGAGTGCAGCACGCCTCGCCAGCCGGCACCTACGCCCACACGGTGAACCGCAACTGGT
ACTCGGACGCCGACGTGCCTGCCTCGGCCCGCCAGGAGGGGTGCCAGGACATCGCTACGCAGCTCATCTC
CAACATGGACATTGACGTGATCCTAGGTGGAGGCCGAAAGTACATGTTTCGCATGGGAACCCCAGACCCT
GAGTACCCAGATGACTACAGCCAAGGTGGGACCAGGCTGGACGGGAAGAATCTGGTGCAGGAATGGCTGG
CGAAGCGCCAGGGTGCCCGGTATGTGTGGAACCGCACTGAGCTCATGCAGGCTTCCCTGGACCCGTCTGT
GACCCATCTCATGGGTCTCTTTGAGCCTGGAGACATGAAATACGAGATCCACCGAGACTCCACACTGGAC
CCCTCCCTGATGGAGATGACAGAGGCTGCCCTGCGCCTGCTGAGCAGGAACCCCCGCGGCTTCTTCCTCT
TCGTGGAGGGTGGTCGCATCGACCATGGTCATCATGAAAGCAGGGCTTACCGGGCACTGACTGAGACGAT
CATGTTCGACGACGCCATTGAGAGGGCGGGCCAGCTCACCAGCGAGGAGGACACGCTGAGCCTCGTCACT
GCCGACCACTCCCACGTCTTCTCCTTCGGAGGCTACCCCCTGCGAGGGAGCTCCATCTTCGGGCTGGCCC
CTGGCAAGGCCCGGGACAGGAAGGCCTACACGGTCCTCCTATACGGAAACGGTCCAGGCTATGTGCTCAA
GGACGGCGCCCGGCCGGATGTTACCGAGAGCGAGAGCGGGAGCCCCGAGTATCGGCAGCAGTCAGCAGTG
CCCCTGGACGAAGAGACCCACGCAGGCGAGGACGTGGCGGTGTTCGCGCGCGGCCCGCAGGCGCACCTGG
TTCACGGCGTGCAGGAGCAGACCTTCATAGCGCACGTCATGGCCTTCGCCGCCTGCCTGGAGCCCTACAC
CGCCTGCGACCTGGCGCCCCCCGCCGGCACCACCGACGCCGCGCACCCGGGTTCTAGAGGAAGCACCTCC
GGCGATAACGATTACAAGGATGATGATGATAAGGCCAGCGGCACCGGTCATCATCACCATCACCATTGAG
TTTAAACCCGCTGATCAGCCTCGACTGTGCCTTCTAAGGCCTGAGCTCGCTGATCAGCCTCGATCGAGGA
TCCAGACATGATAAGATACATTGATGAGTTTGGACAAACCACAACTAGAATGCAGTGAAAAAAATGCTTT
ATTTGTGAAATTTGTGATGCTATTGCTTTATTTGTAACCATTATAAGCTGCAATAAACAAGTTAACAACA
ACAATTGCATTCATTTTATGTTTCAGGTTCAGGGGGAGGTGTGGGAGGTTTTTTAAAGCAAGTAAAACCT
CTACAAATGTGGTATGGCTGATTATGATCAGTCGACCTGCAGGCATGCAAGCTTGGCGTAATCATGGTCA
TAGCTGTTTCCTGTGTGAAATTGTTATCCGCTCACAATTCCACACAACATACGAGCCGGAAGCATAAAGT
GTAAAGCCTGGGGTGCCTAATGAGTGAGCTAACTCACATTAATTGCGTTGCGCTCACTGCCCGCTTTCCA
GTCGGGAAACCTGTCGTGCCAGCTGCATTAATGAATCGGCCAACGCGCGGGGAGAGGCGGTTTGCGTATT
GGGCGCTCTTCCGCTTCCTCGCTCACTGACTCGCTGCGCTCGGTCGTTCGGCTGCGGCGAGCGGTATCAG
CTCACTCAAAGGCGGTAATACGGTTATCCACAGAATCAGGGGATAACGCAGGAAAGAACATGTGAGCAAA
AGGCCAGCAAAAGGCCAGGAACCGTAAAAAGGCCGCGTTGCTGGCGTTTTTCCATAGGCTCCGCCCCCCT
GACGAGCATCACAAAAATCGACGCTCAAGTCAGAGGTGGCGAAACCCGACAGGACTATAAAGATACCAGG
CGTTTCCCCCTGGAAGCTCCCTCGTGCGCTCTCCTGTTCCGACCCTGCCGCTTACCGGATACCTGTCCGC
CTTTCTCCCTTCGGGAAGCGTGGCGCTTTCTCATAGCTCACGCTGTAGGTATCTCAGTTCGGTGTAGGTC
GTTCGCTCCAAGCTGGGCTGTGTGCACGAACCCCCCGTTCAGCCCGACCGCTGCGCCTTATCCGGTAACT
ATCGTCTTGAGTCCAACCCGGTAAGACACGACTTATCGCCACTGGCAGCAGCCACTGGTAACAGGATTAG
CAGAGCGAGGTATGTAGGCGGTGCTACAGAGTTCTTGAAGTGGTGGCCTAACTACGGCTACACTAGAAGA
ACAGTATTTGGTATCTGCGCTCTGCTGAAGCCAGTTACCTTCGGAAAAAGAGTTGGTAGCTCTTGATCCG
GCAAACAAACCACCGCTGGTAGCGGTGGTTTTTTTGTTTGCAAGCAGCAGATTACGCGCAGAAAAAAAGG
ATCTCAAGAAGATCCTTTGATCTTTTCTACGGGGTCTGACGCTCAGTGGAACGAAAACTCACGTTAAGGG
ATTTTGGTCATGAGATTATCAAAAAGGATCTTCACCTAGATCCTTTTAAATTAAAAATGAAGTTTTAAAT
CAATCTAAAGTATATATGAGTAAACTTGGTCTGACAGTTACCAATGCTTAATCAGTGAGGCACCTATCTC
AGCGATCTGTCTATTTCGTTCATCCATAGTTGCCTGACTCCCCGTCGTGTAGATAACTACGATACGGGAG
GGCTTACCATCTGGCCCCAGTGCTGCAATGATACCGCGAGACCCACGCTCACCGGCTCCAGATTTATCAG
CAATAAACCAGCCAGCCGGAAGGGCCGAGCGCAGAAGTGGTCCTGCAACTTTATCCGCCTCCATCCAGTC
TATTAATTGTTGCCGGGAAGCTAGAGTAAGTAGTTCGCCAGTTAATAGTTTGCGCAACGTTGTTGCCATT
GCTACAGGCATCGTGGTGTCACGCTCGTCGTTTGGTATGGCTTCATTCAGCTCCGGTTCCCAACGATCAA
GGCGAGTTACATGATCCCCCATGTTGTGCAAAAAAGCGGTTAGCTCCTTCGGTCCTCCGATCGTTGTCAG
AAGTAAGTTGGCCGCAGTGTTATCACTCATGGTTATGGCAGCACTGCATAATTCTCTTACTGTCATGCCA
TCCGTAAGATGCTTTTCTGTGACTGGTGAGTACTCAACCAAGTCATTCTGAGAATAGTGTATGCGGCGAC
CGAGTTGCTCTTGCCCGGCGTCAATACGGGATAATACCGCGCCACATAGCAGAACTTTAAAAGTGCTCAT
CATTGGAAAACGTTCTTCGGGGCGAAAACTCTCAAGGATCTTACCGCTGTTGAGATCCAGTTCGATGTAA
CCCACTCGTGCACCCAACTGATCTTCAGCATCTTTTACTTTCACCAGCGTTTCTGGGTGAGCAAAAACAG
GAAGGCAAAATGCCGCAAAAAAGGGAATAAGGGCGACACGGAAATGTTGAATACTCATACTCTTCCTTTT
TCAATATTATTGAAGCATTTATCAGGGTTATTGTCTCATGAGCGGATACATATTTGAATGTATTTAGAAA
AATAAACAAATAGGGGTTCCGCGCACATTTCCCCGAAAAGTGCCACCTGACGTCTAAGAAACCATTATTA
TCATGACATTAACCTATAAAAATAGGCGTATCACGAGGCCCTTTCGTCTCGCGCGTTTCGGTGATGACGG
TGAAAACCTCTGACACATGCAGCTCCCGGAGACGGTCACAGCTTGTCTGTAAGCGGATGCCGGGAGCAGA
CAAGCCCGTCAGGGCGCGTCAGCGGGTGTTGGCGGGTGTCGGGGCTGGCTTAACTATGCGGCATCAGAGC
AGATTGTACTGAGAGTGCACCATATGCGGTGTGAAATACCGCACAGATGCGTAAGGAGAAAATACCGCAT
CAGGCGCCATTCGCCATTCAGGCTGCGCAACTGTTGGGAAGGGCGATCGGTGCGGGCCTCTTCGCTATTA
CGCCAGCTGGCGAAAGGGGGATGTGCTGCAAGGCGATTAAGTTGGGTAACGCCAGGGTTTTCCCAGTCAC
GACGTT
